Addgene plasmid #14894: pmKalama1-Nuc
Purpose: Mammalian expression of mKalama1 blue fluorescent protein with NLS
Depositing lab: Robert Campbell. Depositing organization: University of Alberta. Publication: Exploration of New Chromophore Structures Leads to the Identification of Improved Blue Fluorescent Proteins. Ai HW, Shaner NC, Cheng Z, Tsien RY, Campbell RE. Biochemistry. 2007 May 22;46(20):5904-10. doi: 10.1021/bi700199g PubMed 17444659.
Backbone
  Vector backbone: pEYFP-Nuc
  Backbone manufacturer: Clontech
  Backbone size w/o insert (bp): 4000
  Modifications to backbone: Replaced EYFP of the vector pEYFP-Nuc from Clontech with mKalama1
  Vector type: Mammalian Expression
  Selectable markers: Neomycin (select with G418)
Growth in bacteria
  Bacterial resistance: Kanamycin, 50 μg/mL
  Growth temperature: 37°C
  Growth strain: DH5alpha
  Copy number: High Copy
Gene/Insert
  Gene/Insert name: pmKalama1-Nuc (alt name: mKalama1 blue fluorescent protein with NLS)
  Species: evolved fluorescent protein
  Insert size (bp): 720
  Mutation: I178T
  GenBank ID: EF517317
  Promoter: CMV
  Tag / fusion protein: NLS (C terminal on backbone)
  Cloning method: Restriction Enzyme; 5′ cloning site NheI (not destroyed); 3′ cloning site XhoI (not destroyed)
  Sequencing primers: 5′ CGTCGCCGTCCAGCTCGACCAG; 3′ CATGGTCCTGCTGGAGTTCGTG
Terms and licenses: Academic/Nonprofit Terms; Industry Terms: Not Available to Industry
How to cite: pmKalama1-Nuc was a gift from Robert Campbell (Addgene plasmid # 14894 ; http://n2t.net/addgene:14894 ; RRID:Addgene_14894)
