[The description below was written by a language model from this plasmid's Addgene catalogue record.]
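Description:
pmKalama1-Nuc is a mammalian expression plasmid built on the Clontech pEYFP-Nuc backbone (about 4 kb without insert), in which the original EYFP coding sequence has been replaced by mKalama1, a blue fluorescent protein produced by directed evolution. The roughly 720 bp insert was placed between NheI and XhoI sites, both of which remain intact, and the record notes an I178T mutation in the coding sequence. The plasmid is maintained at high copy in E. coli under kanamycin selection, and it carries a neomycin resistance marker so that stably transfected mammalian cells can be selected with G418. No feature table is supplied, so the replication origins and polyadenylation signals are not documented in the record.

Expression is driven by the CMV promoter, a strong constitutive promoter widely used in mammalian cell lines. The fluorescent protein is fused in frame at its C terminus to the nuclear localization signal supplied by the backbone, so the translated protein is imported into and concentrated in the nucleus rather than spread throughout the cell. This makes the construct a simple nuclear marker in the blue channel. It can be used to label nuclei in live or fixed transfected cells, to demonstrate how mKalama1 performs as a targeted fusion in mammalian cells, and to pair with green, yellow or red fluorescent reporters in multicolour imaging experiments. Because the flanking cloning sites are preserved, the fluorescent protein cassette can in principle also be excised or exchanged.
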