>Addgene plasmid #14894 | pmKalama1-Nuc | addgene partial sequence | sequence record 62425 | CMV-F 5'-CGCAAATGGGCGGTAGGCGTG-3'
AGCAGAGCTGGTTTAGTGAACCGTCAGATCCGCTAGCGCTACCGGTCGCCACCATGGTGAGCAAGGGCGA
GGAGCTGTTCACCGGGGTGGTGCCCATCCTGGTCGAGATGGACGGCGACGTAAACGGCCGCAAGTTCAGC
GTGCGCGGCGTGGGCGAGGGTGATGCCACCCACGGCAAGCTGACCCTGAAGTTCATCTGCACCTCCGGCA
AGCTGCCCGTGCCCTGGCCTACCCTCGTGACCACCCTGTCTTACGGCGTGCAGTGCTTCTCCCGCTACCC
CGACCACATGAAGCAGCACGACTTCTTCAAGTCCGCCATGCCCGAAGGCTACGTCCAGGAGCGCACCATC
TTCTTCAAGGACGACGGCAGCTACAAGACCCGCGCCGAGGTGAAGTTCGAGGGCGACACCCTGGTGAACC
GCATCGTGCTGAAGGGCACCGACTTCAAGGAGGACGGTAACATCCTGGGGCACAAGCTGGAGTACAACAT
GAACGTCGGGAACGTCTATATCACGGCCGACAAGCAGAAGAACGGCATCAAAGCGAACTTCGAGACCAGG
CACAACGTCGAGGACGGCGGCGTGCAGCTCGCCGACCACTACCAGCAGAACACCCCCATCGGCGACGGCT
CCGTGCTGCTGCCCGACAACCACTACCTGAGCGTGCAGGTGAAGCTGAGCAAAGACCCCAACGAGAAGCG
CGATCACATGGTCCTGCTGGAGTTCCGCACCGCCGCCGGGATCACTCCCGGCATGGACGAGCT
