>Addgene plasmid #14894 | pmKalama1-Nuc | addgene partial sequence | sequence record 63148 | SV40pA-R 5'-GAAATTTGTGATGCTATTGC-3'
TTAACAACAACAATTGCATTCATTTTATGTTTCAGGTTCAGGGGGAGGTGTGGGAGGTTTTTTAAAGCAA
GTAAAACCTCTACAAATGTGGTATGGCTGATTATGATCAGTTATCTAGATCCGGTGGATCCTACCTTTCT
CTTCTTTTTTGGATCTACCTTTCTCTTCTTTTTTGGATCTACCTTTCTCTTCTTTTTTGGATCAGCTCGA
GATCTGAGTCCGGACTTGTACAGCTCGTCCATGCCGGGAGTGATCCCGGCGGCGGTGCGGAACTCCAGCA
GGACCATGTGATCGCGCTTCTCGTTGGGGTCTTTGCTCAGCTTCACCTGCACGCTCAGGTAGTGGTTGTC
GGGCAGCAGCACGGAGCCGTCGCCGATGGGGGTGTTCTGCTGGTAGTGGTCGGCGAGCTGCACGCCGCCG
TCCTCGACGTTGTGCCTGGTCTCGAAGTTCGCTTTGATGCCGTTCTTCTGCTTGTCGGCCGTGATATAGA
CGTTCCCGACGTTCATGTTGTACTCCAGCTTGTGCCCCAGGATGTTACCGTCCTCCTTGAAGTCGGTGCC
CTTCAGCACGATGCGGTTCACCAGGGTGTCGCCCTCGAACTTCACCTCGGCGCGGGTCTTGTAGCTGCCG
TCGTCCTTGAAGAAGATGGTGCGCTCCTGGACGTAGCCTTCGGGCATGGCGGACTTGAAGAAGTCGTGCT
GCTTCATGTGGTCGGGGTAGCGGGAGAAGCACTGCACGCCGTAAGACAGGGTGGTCACGAGGGTAGGCCA
GGGCACGGGCAGCTTGCCGGAAGTGCAGATGAACTTCAGGGTCAGCTTGCCGTGGGTGGCATCA
